Addgene plasmid #213775: pLV-EFS_mCherry2-NLS-PEST_Puro
Purpose: Fluorescent reporter designed on shortlist of Housekeeping-like signature and transcription factor genes from Tabula Sapiens and Tabula Muris databases.
Depositing lab: Gaetano Gargiulo. Depositing organization: Max-Delbrueck-Centrum fuer Molekulare Medizin (MDC). Publication: Logical design of synthetic cis-regulatory DNA for genetic tracing of cell identities and state changes. Company C, Schmitt MJ, Dramaretska Y, Serresi M, Kertalli S, Jiang B, Yin JA, Aguzzi A, Barozzi I, Gargiulo G. Nat Commun. 2024 Feb 5;15(1):897. doi: 10.1038/s41467-024-45069-6. PubMed 38316783.
Backbone
  Vector backbone: Lentiviral Gene Expression Vector
  Backbone manufacturer: VectorBuilder Inc.
  Backbone size w/o insert (bp): 8249
  Vector type: Lentiviral, Synthetic Biology
  Selectable markers: Puromycin
Growth in bacteria
  Bacterial resistance: Ampicillin, 100 μg/mL
  Growth temperature: 37°C
  Growth strain: NEB Stable
  Copy number: High Copy
Gene/Insert
  Gene/Insert name: EFS_mCherry2-NLS-PEST
  Species: H. sapiens (human)
  Insert size (bp): 232
  Cloning method: Unknown
Terms and licenses: Academic/Nonprofit Terms; Industry Terms: Not Available to Industry
How to cite: pLV-EFS_mCherry2-NLS-PEST_Puro was a gift from Gaetano Gargiulo (Addgene plasmid # 213775 ; http://n2t.net/addgene:213775 ; RRID:Addgene_213775)
