[The description below was written by a language model from this plasmid's Addgene catalogue record and pLannotate feature annotations shown in this document.]
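Description:
pLV-EFS_mCherry2-NLS-PEST_Puro is a third-generation, self-inactivating HIV-1 lentiviral expression vector built on a commercial Gateway-assembled lentiviral backbone and sequenced at 8,481 nt. In bacteria it is maintained through a high-copy ColE1/pUC origin with ampicillin selection. An f1 origin, an SV40 origin and remnants of a lac/T7/T3 cloning region are also present in the plasmid backbone. The viral genome is transcribed from an RSV promoter fused to a truncated 5' LTR. It carries the Ψ packaging signal with a partial gag sequence, the RRE for Rev-dependent nuclear export, the cPPT/CTS, and a ΔU3 3' LTR followed by an SV40 polyadenylation signal. These features make it dependent on separately supplied packaging functions and leave the integrated provirus without LTR promoter activity.

The payload sits between Gateway attB sites. The short human EF-1α core promoter (EFS), flanked by attB4 and attB1, corresponds to the 232 bp insert listed in the record. It drives mCherry2 fused to three tandem SV40 nuclear localization signals. Next comes a segment annotated as a d2EYFP fragment, which corresponds to the mouse ornithine decarboxylase PEST degron named in the construct. The result is a nuclear, short-lived red reporter whose signal follows current promoter activity rather than accumulating. A WPRE downstream enhances transcript expression, and a separate mouse PGK promoter drives puromycin N-acetyltransferase for selecting transduced mammalian cells.

The record describes it as a fluorescent reporter from a study on designing synthetic cis-regulatory DNA to trace cell identities and states, linked to housekeeping-like signature genes. With the constitutive EFS promoter in the regulatory position, it plausibly serves as a ubiquitous-expression reference, though the record does not state this explicitly.
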