Features (pLannotate 1.2.2; 34 found; start..end, strand, type, name):
      3..229     +  promoter       RSV promoter: Rous sarcoma virus enhancer/promoter
    230..410     +  LTR            5' LTR (truncated): truncated 5' long terminal repeat (LTR) from HIV-1
    457..582     +  misc_feature   HIV-1 Ψ: packaging signal of human immunodeficiency virus type 1
    566..929     +  CDS            HIV-1 gag (fragment): gag protein from human immunodeficiency virus 1; gag
   1075..1308    +  misc_feature   RRE: The Rev response element (RRE) of HIV-1 allows for Rev-dependent mRNA export from the nucleus to the cytoplasm.
   1685..1785    +  CDS            Rev (fragment): human immunodeficiency virus 1 (HIV-1) Rev protein; rev; enhances nuclear export of unspliced and incompletely spliced viral mRNAs
   1803..1920    +  misc_feature   cPPT/CTS: central polypurine tract and central termination sequence of HIV-1
   1938..1958    +  protein_bind   attB4: mutant version of attB; core recombination site for the Gateway® BP reaction BP Clonase™
   1978..2189    +  promoter       EF-1α core promoter: core promoter for human elongation factor EF-1α
   2191..2211    +  protein_bind   attB1: mutant version of attB; core recombination site for the Gateway® BP reaction BP Clonase™
   2221..2928    +  CDS            mCherry2: mCherry2 is a basic (constitutively fluorescent) red fluorescent protein published in 2017, derived from Discosoma sp.. It has very low acid sensitivity.
   2947..2967    +  CDS            SV40 NLS: nuclear localization signal of SV40 (simian virus 40) large T antigen
   2971..2991    +  CDS            SV40 NLS: nuclear localization signal of SV40 (simian virus 40) large T antigen
   2995..3015    +  CDS            SV40 NLS: nuclear localization signal of SV40 (simian virus 40) large T antigen
   3030..3153    +  CDS            d2EYFP (fragment): EYFP destabilized by residues 422-461 of mouse ornithine decarboxylase, giving an in vivo half-life of ~2 hours mammalian codon-optimized
   3154..3178    -  protein_bind   attB2: mutant version of attB; recombination site for the Gateway® BP reaction BP Clonase™
   3196..3784    +  misc_feature   WPRE: woodchuck hepatitis virus posttranscriptional regulatory element
   3815..4314    +  promoter       PGK promoter: mouse phosphoglycerate kinase 1 promoter
   4331..4930    +  CDS            PuroR: puromycin N-acetyltransferase; pac from Streptomyces alboniger; confers resistance to puromycin
   4920..5000    +  CDS            nef (fragment): NEF_HV1Z2 - Experimental evidence at protein level: Swiss-Prot protein existence level 1. Extracellular Nef protein targets CD4(+) T-lymphocytes for apoptosis by interacting with CXCR4 surface receptors. From Human immunodeficiency virus type 1 group M subtype D (isolate Z2/CDC-Z34) (HIV-1).
   5002..5235    +  LTR            3' LTR (ΔU3): self-inactivating 3' long terminal repeat (LTR) from HIV-1
   5307..5428    +  polyA_signal   SV40 poly(A) signal: SV40 polyadenylation signal
   5468..5603    +  rep_origin     SV40 ori: SV40 origin of replication
   5624..5642    -  promoter       T7 promoter: promoter for bacteriophage T7 RNA polymerase
   5650..5805    +  CDS            lacZα (fragment): LacZα fragment of β-galactosidase; lacZ fragment
   5810..6238    +  rep_origin     f1 ori (sequence partly withheld): f1 bacteriophage origin of replication; arrow indicates direction of (+) strand synthesis
   6291..6395    +  promoter       AmpR promoter: bla
   6396..7256    +  CDS            AmpR: β-lactamase; bla; confers resistance to ampicillin, carbenicillin, and related antibiotics
   7427..8015    +  rep_origin     ori: high-copy-number ColE1/pMB1/pBR322/pUC origin of replication
   8198..8290    +  CDS            lacI (fragment): lac repressor; lacI; The lac repressor binds to the lac operator to inhibit transcription in E. coli. This inhibition can be relieved by adding lactose or isopropyl-β-D-thiogalactopyranoside (IPTG).
   8303..8324    +  protein_bind   CAP binding site: CAP binding activates transcription in the presence of cAMP. E. coli catabolite activator protein
   8339..8369    +  promoter       lac promoter: promoter for the E. coli lac operon
   8377..8393    +  protein_bind   lac operator: The lac repressor binds to the lac operator to inhibit transcription in E. coli. This inhibition can be relieved by adding lactose or isopropyl-β-D-thiogalactopyranoside (IPTG). lac repressor encoded by lacI
   8438..8456    +  promoter       T3 promoter: promoter for bacteriophage T3 RNA polymerase
>Addgene plasmid #213775 | pLV-EFS_mCherry2-NLS-PEST_Puro | addgene full sequence | sequence record 421740 | Addgene NGS Result
AATGTAGTCTTATGCAATACTCTTGTAGTCTTGCAACATGGTAACGATGAGTTAGCAACATGCCTTACAA
GGAGAGAAAAAGCACCGTGCATGCCGATTGGTGGAAGTAAGGTGGTACGATCGTGCCTTATTAGGAAGGC
AACAGACGGGTCTGACATGGATTGGACGAACCACTGAATTGCCGCATTGCAGAGATATTGTATTTAAGTG
CCTAGCTCGATACATAAACGGGTCTCTCTGGTTAGACCAGATCTGAGCCTGGGAGCTCTCTGGCTAACTA
GGGAACCCACTGCTTAAGCCTCAATAAAGCTTGCCTTGAGTGCTTCAAGTAGTGTGTGCCCGTCTGTTGT
GTGACTCTGGTAACTAGAGATCCCTCAGACCCTTTTAGTCAGTGTGGAAAATCTCTAGCAGTGGCGCCCG
AACAGGGACTTGAAAGCGAAAGGGAAACCAGAGGAGCTCTCTCGACGCAGGACTCGGCTTGCTGAAGCGC
GCACGGCAAGAGGCGAGGGGCGGCGACTGGTGAGTACGCCAAAAATTTTGACTAGCGGAGGCTAGAAGGA
GAGAGATGGGTGCGAGAGCGTCAGTATTAAGCGGGGGAGAATTAGATCGCGATGGGAAAAAATTCGGTTA
AGGCCAGGGGGAAAGAAAAAATATAAATTAAAACATATAGTATGGGCAAGCAGGGAGCTAGAACGATTCG
CAGTTAATCCTGGCCTGTTAGAAACATCAGAAGGCTGTAGACAAATACTGGGACAGCTACAACCATCCCT
TCAGACAGGATCAGAAGAACTTAGATCATTATATAATACAGTAGCAACCCTCTATTGTGTGCATCAAAGG
ATAGAGATAAAAGACACCAAGGAAGCTTTAGACAAGATAGAGGAAGAGCAAAACAAAAGTAAGACCACCG
CACAGCAAGCGGCCGCTGATCTTCAGACCTGGAGGAGGAGATATGAGGGACAATTGGAGAAGTGAATTAT
ATAAATATAAAGTAGTAAAAATTGAACCATTAGGAGTAGCACCCACCAAGGCAAAGAGAAGAGTGGTGCA
GAGAGAAAAAAGAGCAGTGGGAATAGGAGCTTTGTTCCTTGGGTTCTTGGGAGCAGCAGGAAGCACTATG
GGCGCAGCGTCAATGACGCTGACGGTACAGGCCAGACAATTATTGTCTGGTATAGTGCAGCAGCAGAACA
ATTTGCTGAGGGCTATTGAGGCGCAACAGCATCTGTTGCAACTCACAGTCTGGGGCATCAAGCAGCTCCA
GGCAAGAATCCTGGCTGTGGAAAGATACCTAAAGGATCAACAGCTCCTGGGGATTTGGGGTTGCTCTGGA
AAACTCATTTGCACCACTGCTGTGCCTTGGAATGCTAGTTGGAGTAATAAATCTCTGGAACAGATTTGGA
ATCACACGACCTGGATGGAGTGGGACAGAGAAATTAACAATTACACAAGCTTAATACACTCCTTAATTGA
AGAATCGCAAAACCAGCAAGAAAAGAATGAACAAGAATTATTGGAATTAGATAAATGGGCAAGTTTGTGG
AATTGGTTTAACATAACAAATTGGCTGTGGTATATAAAATTATTCATAATGATAGTAGGAGGCTTGGTAG
GTTTAAGAATAGTTTTTGCTGTACTTTCTATAGTGAATAGAGTTAGGCAGGGATATTCACCATTATCGTT
TCAGACCCACCTCCCAACCCCGAGGGGACCCGACAGGCCCGAAGGAATAGAAGAAGAAGGTGGAGAGAGA
GACAGAGACAGATCCATTCGATTAGTGAACGGATCTCGACGGTATCGCTAGCTTTTAAAAGAAAAGGGGG
GATTGGGGGGTACAGTGCAGGGGAAAGAATAGTAGACATAATAGCAACAGACATACAAACTAAAGAATTA
CAAAAACAAATTACAAAAATTCAAAATTTTACTAGTGATTATCGGATCAACTTTGTATAGAAAAGTTGGG
CTCCGGTGCCCGTCAGTGGGCAGAGCGCACATCGCCCACAGTCCCCGAGAAGTTGGGGGGAGGGGTCGGC
AATTGATCCGGTGCCTAGAGAAGGTGGCGCGGGGTAAACTGGGAAAGTGATGTCGTGTACTGGCTCCGCC
TTTTTCCCGAGGGTGGGGGAGAACCGTATATAAGTGCAGTAGTCGCCGTGAACGTTCTTTTTCGCAACGG
GTTTGCCGCCAGAACACAGGCAAGTTTGTACAAAAAAGCAGGCTGCCACCATGGTGAGCAAGGGCGAGGA
GGACAACATGGCCATCATCAAGGAGTTCATGAGGTTCAAGGTGCACATGGAGGGCAGCGTGAACGGCCAC
GAGTTCGAGATCGAGGGCGAGGGCGAGGGCAGGCCCTACGAGGGCACCCAGACCGCCAAGCTGAAGGTGA
CCAAGGGCGGCCCCCTGCCCTTCGCCTGGGACATCCTGAGCCCCCAGTTCATGTACGGCAGCAAGGCCTA
CGTGAAGCACCCCGCCGACATCCCCGACTACCTGAAGCTGAGCTTCCCCGAGGGCTTCAACTGGGAGAGG
GTGATGAACTTCGAGGACGGCGGCGTGGTGACCGTGACCCAGGACAGCAGCCTGCAGGACGGCGAGTTCA
TCTACAAGGTGAAGCTGAGGGGCACCAACTTCCCCAGCGACGGCCCCGTGATGCAGTGCAGGACCATGGG
CTGGGAGGCCAGCACCGAGAGGATGTACCCCGAGGACGGCGCCCTGAAGGGCGAGATCAAGCAGAGGCTG
AAGCTGAAGGACGGCGGCCACTACGACGCCGAGGTGAAGACCACCTACAAGGCCAAGAAGCCCGTGCAGC
TGCCCGGCGCCTACAACGTGGACATCAAGCTGGACATCCTGAGCCACAACGAGGACTACACCATCGTGGA
GCAGTACGAGAGGGCCGAGGGCAGGCACAGCACCGGCGGCATGGACGAGCTGTACAAGCTCAGATCTCGA
GCTGATCCAAAAAAGAAGAGAAAGGTAGATCCAAAAAAGAAGAGAAAGGTAGATCCAAAAAAGAAGAGAA
AGGTAGGATCCACCGGATCTAGCCATGGCTTCCCGCCGGAGGTGGAGGAGCAGGATGATGGCACGCTGCC
CATGTCTTGTGCCCAGGAGAGCGGGATGGACCGTCACCCTGCAGCCTGTGCTTCTGCTAGGATCAATGTG
TAGACCCAGCTTTCTTGTACAAAGTGGTGATAATCGAATTCCGATAATCAACCTCTGGATTACAAAATTT
GTGAAAGATTGACTGGTATTCTTAACTATGTTGCTCCTTTTACGCTATGTGGATACGCTGCTTTAATGCC
TTTGTATCATGCTATTGCTTCCCGTATGGCTTTCATTTTCTCCTCCTTGTATAAATCCTGGTTGCTGTCT
CTTTATGAGGAGTTGTGGCCCGTTGTCAGGCAACGTGGCGTGGTGTGCACTGTGTTTGCTGACGCAACCC
CCACTGGTTGGGGCATTGCCACCACCTGTCAGCTCCTTTCCGGGACTTTCGCTTTCCCCCTCCCTATTGC
CACGGCGGAACTCATCGCCGCCTGCCTTGCCCGCTGCTGGACAGGGGCTCGGCTGTTGGGCACTGACAAT
TCCGTGGTGTTGTCGGGGAAGCTGACGTCCTTTCCATGGCTGCTCGCCTGTGTTGCCACCTGGATTCTGC
GCGGGACGTCCTTCTGCTACGTCCCTTCGGCCCTCAATCCAGCGGACCTTCCTTCCCGCGGCCTGCTGCC
GGCTCTGCGGCCTCTTCCGCGTCTTCGCCTTCGCCCTCAGACGAGTCGGATCTCCCTTTGGGCCGCCTCC
CCGCATCGGGAATTCCCGCGGTTCGAATTCTACCGGGTAGGGGAGGCGCTTTTCCCAAGGCAGTCTGGAG
CATGCGCTTTAGCAGCCCCGCTGGGCACTTGGCGCTACACAAGTGGCCTCTGGCCTCGCACACATTCCAC
ATCCACCGGTAGGCGCCAACCGGCTCCGTTCTTTGGTGGCCCCTTCGCGCCACCTTCTACTCCTCCCCTA
GTCAGGAAGTTCCCCCCCGCCCCGCAGCTCGCGTCGTGCAGGACGTGACAAATGGAAGTAGCACGTCTCA
CTAGTCTCGTGCAGATGGACAGCACCGCTGAGCAATGGAAGCGGGTAGGCCTTTGGGGCAGCGGCCAATA
GCAGCTTTGCTCCTTCGCTTTCTGGGCTCAGAGGCTGGGAAGGGGTGGGTCCGGGGGCGGGCTCAGGGGC
GGGCTCAGGGGCGGGGCGGGCGCCCGAAGGTCCTCCGGAGGCCCGGCATTCTGCACGCTTCAAAAGCGCA
CGTCTGCCGCGCTGTTCTCCTCTTCCTCATCTCCGGGCCTTTCGACCTCACGTGGCCACCATGACCGAGT
ACAAGCCCACGGTGCGCCTCGCCACCCGCGACGACGTCCCCAGGGCCGTACGCACCCTCGCCGCCGCGTT
CGCCGACTACCCCGCCACGCGCCACACCGTCGATCCGGACCGCCACATCGAGCGGGTCACCGAGCTGCAA
GAACTCTTCCTCACGCGCGTCGGGCTCGACATCGGCAAGGTGTGGGTCGCGGACGACGGCGCCGCGGTGG
CGGTCTGGACCACGCCGGAGAGCGTCGAAGCGGGGGCGGTGTTCGCCGAGATCGGCCCGCGCATGGCCGA
GTTGAGCGGTTCCCGGCTGGCCGCGCAGCAACAGATGGAAGGCCTCCTGGCGCCGCACCGGCCCAAGGAG
CCCGCGTGGTTCCTGGCCACCGTCGGCGTCTCGCCCGACCACCAGGGCAAGGGTCTGGGCAGCGCCGTCG
TGCTCCCCGGAGTGGAGGCGGCCGAGCGCGCCGGGGTGCCCGCCTTCCTGGAGACCTCCGCGCCCCGCAA
CCTCCCCTTCTACGAGCGGCTCGGCTTCACCGTCACCGCCGACGTCGAGGTGCCCGAAGGACCGCGCACC
TGGTGCATGACCCGCAAGCCCGGTGCCTGAGGTACCTTTAAGACCAATGACTTACAAGGCAGCTGTAGAT
CTTAGCCACTTTTTAAAAGAAAAGGGGGGACTGGAAGGGCTAATTCACTCCCAACGAAGACAAGATCTGC
TTTTTGCTTGTACTGGGTCTCTCTGGTTAGACCAGATCTGAGCCTGGGAGCTCTCTGGCTAACTAGGGAA
CCCACTGCTTAAGCCTCAATAAAGCTTGCCTTGAGTGCTTCAAGTAGTGTGTGCCCGTCTGTTGTGTGAC
TCTGGTAACTAGAGATCCCTCAGACCCTTTTAGTCAGTGTGGAAAATCTCTAGCAGTAGTAGTTCATGTC
ATCTTATTATTCAGTATTTATAACTTGCAAAGAAATGAATATCAGAGAGTGAGAGGAACTTGTTTATTGC
AGCTTATAATGGTTACAAATAAAGCAATAGCATCACAAATTTCACAAATAAAGCATTTTTTTCACTGCAT
TCTAGTTGTGGTTTGTCCAAACTCATCAATGTATCTTATCATGTCTGGCTCTAGCTATCCCGCCCCTAAC
TCCGCCCATCCCGCCCCTAACTCCGCCCAGTTCCGCCCATTCTCCGCCCCATGGCTGACTAATTTTTTTT
ATTTATGCAGAGGCCGAGGCCGCCTCGGCCTCTGAGCTATTCCAGAAGTAGTGAGGAGGCTTTTTTGGAG
GCCTAGGGACGTACCCAATTCGCCCTATAGTGAGTCGTATTACGCGCGCTCACTGGCCGTCGTTTTACAA
CGTCGTGACTGGGAAAACCCTGGCGTTACCCAACTTAATCGCCTTGCAGCACATCCCCCTTTCGCCAGCT
GGCGTAATAGCGAAGAGGCCCGCACCGATCGCCCTTCCCAACAGTTGCGCAGCCTGAATGGCGAATGGG
[124 nt withheld, positions 5810-5933]
C
[91 nt withheld, positions 5935-6025]
A
[49 nt withheld, positions 6027-6075]
CCTTTGACGTTGGAGTCCACGTTCTTT
[37 nt withheld, positions 6103-6139]
ACCCTATCTCGGTCTATTCTTTTGATTTATAAGGGATTTTGCCGATTTCGGCCTATTGGTTAAAAAATGA
GCTGATTTAACAAAAATTTAACGCGAATTTTAACAAAATATTAACGCTTACAATTTAGGTGGCACTTTTC
GGGGAAATGTGCGCGGAACCCCTATTTGTTTATTTTTCTAAATACATTCAAATATGTATCCGCTCATGAG
ACAATAACCCTGATAAATGCTTCAATAATATTGAAAAAGGAAGAGTATGAGTATTCAACATTTCCGTGTC
GCCCTTATTCCCTTTTTTGCGGCATTTTGCCTTCCTGTTTTTGCTCACCCAGAAACGCTGGTGAAAGTAA
AAGATGCTGAAGATCAGTTGGGTGCACGAGTGGGTTACATCGAACTGGATCTCAACAGCGGTAAGATCCT
TGAGAGTTTTCGCCCCGAAGAACGTTTTCCAATGATGAGCACTTTTAAAGTTCTGCTATGTGGCGCGGTA
TTATCCCGTATTGACGCCGGGCAAGAGCAACTCGGTCGCCGCATACACTATTCTCAGAATGACTTGGTTG
AGTACTCACCAGTCACAGAAAAGCATCTTACGGATGGCATGACAGTAAGAGAATTATGCAGTGCTGCCAT
AACCATGAGTGATAACACTGCGGCCAACTTACTTCTGACAACGATCGGAGGACCGAAGGAGCTAACCGCT
TTTTTGCACAACATGGGGGATCATGTAACTCGCCTTGATCGTTGGGAACCGGAGCTGAATGAAGCCATAC
CAAACGACGAGCGTGACACCACGATGCCTGTAGCAATGGCAACAACGTTGCGCAAACTATTAACTGGCGA
ACTACTTACTCTAGCTTCCCGGCAACAATTAATAGACTGGATGGAGGCGGATAAAGTTGCAGGACCACTT
CTGCGCTCGGCCCTTCCGGCTGGCTGGTTTATTGCTGATAAATCTGGAGCCGGTGAGCGTGGGTCTCGCG
GTATCATTGCAGCACTGGGGCCAGATGGTAAGCCCTCCCGTATCGTAGTTATCTACACGACGGGGAGTCA
GGCAACTATGGATGAACGAAATAGACAGATCGCTGAGATAGGTGCCTCACTGATTAAGCATTGGTAACTG
TCAGACCAAGTTTACTCATATATACTTTAGATTGATTTAAAACTTCATTTTTAATTTAAAAGGATCTAGG
TGAAGATCCTTTTTGATAATCTCATGACCAAAATCCCTTAACGTGAGTTTTCGTTCCACTGAGCGTCAGA
CCCCGTAGAAAAGATCAAAGGATCTTCTTGAGATCCTTTTTTTCTGCGCGTAATCTGCTGCTTGCAAACA
AAAAAACCACCGCTACCAGCGGTGGTTTGTTTGCCGGATCAAGAGCTACCAACTCTTTTTCCGAAGGTAA
CTGGCTTCAGCAGAGCGCAGATACCAAATACTGTTCTTCTAGTGTAGCCGTAGTTAGGCCACCACTTCAA
GAACTCTGTAGCACCGCCTACATACCTCGCTCTGCTAATCCTGTTACCAGTGGCTGCTGCCAGTGGCGAT
AAGTCGTGTCTTACCGGGTTGGACTCAAGACGATAGTTACCGGATAAGGCGCAGCGGTCGGGCTGAACGG
GGGGTTCGTGCACACAGCCCAGCTTGGAGCGAACGACCTACACCGAACTGAGATACCTACAGCGTGAGCT
ATGAGAAAGCGCCACGCTTCCCGAAGAGAGAAAGGCGGACAGGTATCCGGTAAGCGGCAGGGTCGGAACA
GGAGAGCGCACGAGGGAGCTTCCAGGGGGAAACGCCTGGTATCTTTATAGTCCTGTCGGGTTTCGCCACC
TCTGACTTGAGCGTCGATTTTTGTGATGCTCGTCAGGGGGGCGGAGCCTATGGAAAAACGCCAGCAACGC
GGCCTTTTTACGGTTCCTGGCCTTTTGCTGGCCTTTTGCTCACATGTTCTTTCCTGCGTTATCCCCTGAT
TCTGTGGATAACCGTATTACCGCCTTTGAGTGAGCTGATACCGCTCGCCGCAGCCGAACGACCGAGCGCA
GCGAGTCAGTGAGCGAGGAAGCGGAAGAGCGCCCAATACGCAAACCGCCTCTCCCCGCGCGTTGGCCGAT
TCATTAATGCAGCTGGCACGACAGGTTTCCCGACTGGAAAGCGGGCAGTGAGCGCAACGCAATTAATGTG
AGTTAGCTCACTCATTAGGCACCCCAGGCTTTACACTTTATGCTTCCGGCTCGTATGTTGTGTGGAATTG
TGAGCGGATAACAATTTCACACAGGAAACAGCTATGACCATGATTACGCCAAGCGCGCAATTAACCCTCA
CTAAAGGGAACAAAAGCTGGAGCTGCAAGCTT
