>Addgene plasmid #213775 | pLV-EFS_mCherry2-NLS-PEST_Puro | depositor partial sequence | sequence record 416898 | EFS
GGCTCCGGTGCCCGTCAGTGGGCAGAGCGCACATCGCCCACAGTCCCCGAGAAGTTGGGGGGAGGGGTCG
GCAATTGATCCGGTGCCTAGAGAAGGTGGCGCGGGGTAAACTGGGAAAGTGATGTCGTGTACTGGCTCCG
CCTTTTTCCCGAGGGTGGGGGAGAACCGTATATAAGTGCAGTAGTCGCCGTGAACGTTCTTTTTCGCAAC
GGGTTTGCCGCCAGAACACAGG
